>Addgene plasmid #153511 | pAGM9121_His2-GFP11 | addgene full sequence | sequence record 310810 | Addgene NGS Result
GTGCCGAGGCACGAACCCAGTGGACATAAGCCTGTTCGGTTCGTAAGCTGTAATGCAAGTAGCGTATGCG
CTCACGCAACTGGTCCAGAACCTTGACCGAACGCAGCGGTGGTAACGGCGCAGTGGCGGTTTTCATGGCT
TGTTATGACTGTTTTTTTGGGGTACAGTCTATGCCTCGGGCATCCAAGCAGCAAGCGCGTTACGCCGTGG
GTCGATGTTTGATGTTATGGAGCAGCAACGATGTTACGCAGCAGGGCAGTCGCCCTAAAACAAAGTTAAA
CATCATGGGGGAAGCGGTGATCGCCGAAGTATCGACTCAACTATCAGAGGTAGTTGGCGTCATCGAGCGC
CATCTCGAACCGACGTTGCTGGCCGTACATTTGTACGGCTCCGCAGTGGATGGCGGCCTGAAGCCACACA
GCGATATTGATTTGCTGGTTACGGTGACCGTAAGGCTTGATGAAACAACGCGGCGAGCTTTGATCAACGA
CCTTTTGGAAACTTCGGCTTCCCCTGGAGAGAGCGAGATTCTCCGCGCTGTAGAAGTCACCATTGTTGTG
CACGACGACATCATTCCGTGGCGTTATCCAGCTAAGCGCGAACTGCAATTTGGAGAATGGCAGCGCAATG
ACATTCTTGCAGGTATCTTCGAGCCAGCCACGATCGACATTGATCTGGCTATCTTGCTGACAAAAGCAAG
AGAACATAGCGTTGCCTTGGTAGGTCCAGCGGCGGAGGAACTCTTTGATCCGGTTCCTGAACAGGATCTA
TTTGAGGCGCTAAATGAAACCTTAACGCTATGGAACTCGCCGCCCGACTGGGCTGGCGATGAGCGAAATG
TAGTGCTTACGTTGTCCCGCATTTGGTACAGCGCAGTAACCGGCAAAATCGCGCCGAAGGATGTCGCTGC
CGACTGGGCAATGGAGCGCCTGCCGGCCCAGTATCAGCCCGTCATACTTGAAGCTAGACAGGCTTATCTT
GGACAAGAAGAAGATCGCTTGGCCTCGCGCGCAGATCAGTTGGAAGAATTTGTCCATTACGTGAAAGGCG
AGATCACCAAGGTAGTCGGCAAATAATGTCTAGCTAGAAATTCGTTCAAGCCGACGCCGCTTCGCGGCGC
GGCTTAACTCAAGCGTTAGATGCACTAAGCACATAATTGCTCACAGCCAAACTATCAGGTCAAGTCTGCT
TTTATTATTTTTAAGCGTGCATAATAAGCCCTACACAAATTGGGAGATATATCATGCTGTCAGACCAAGT
TTACTCATATATACTTTAGATTGATTTAAAACTTCATTTTTAATTTAAAAGGATCTAGGTGAAGATCCTT
TTTGATAATCTCATGACCAAAATCCCTTAACGTGAGTTTTCGTTCCACTGAGCGTCAGACCCCGTAGAAA
AGATCAAAGGATCTTCTTGAGATCCTTTTTTTCTGCGCGTAATCTGCTGCTTGCAAACAAAAAAACCACC
GCTACCAGCGGTGGTTTGTTTGCCGGATCAAGAGCTACCAACTCTTTTTCCGAAGGTAACTGGCTTCAGC
AGAGCGCAGATACCAAATACTGTTCTTCTAGTGTAGCCGTAGTTAGGCCACCACTTCAAGAACTCTGTAG
CACCGCCTACATACCTCGCTCTGCTAATCCTGTTACCAGTGGCTGCTGCCAGTGGCGATAAGTCGTGTCT
TACCGGGTTGGACTCAAGACGATAGTTACCGGATAAGGCGCAGCGGTCGGGCTGAACGGGGGGTTCGTGC
ACACAGCCCAGCTTGGAGCGAACGACCTACACCGAACTGAGATACCTACAGCGTGAGCTATGAGAAAGCG
CCACGCTTCCCGAAGGGAGAAAGGCGGACAGGTATCCGGTAAGCGGCAGGGTCGGAACAGGAGAGCGCAC
GAGGGAGCTTCCAGGGGGAAACGCCTGGTATCTTTATAGTCCTGTCGGGTTTCGCCACCTCTGACTTGAG
CGTCGATTTTTGTGATGCTCGTCAGGGGGGCGGAGCCTATGGAAAAACGCCAGCAACGCGGCCTTTTTAC
GGTTCCTGCACTCTGTGGTCTCATTCGGGTGGTTCTGGTGGTGGTCATCATCATCATCATCATGGTGGTT
CTGGTGGTTCTCATCATCATCATCATCATGATGGTGGTTCTGGTGGTGGTTCTACTAGTCGTGATCATAT
GGTTCTTCATGAATATGTTAATGCTGCTGGTATTACTTGAGCTTCGAGACCACGAA
Features (pLannotate 1.2.2; 6 found; start..end, strand, type, name):
     23..46      +  promoter       Pc promoter (fragment): intI1 (promoter lies within the coding sequence); class 1 integron promoter
    222..278     +  CDS            GmR (fragment): gentamycin acetyltransferase; aacC1; confers resistance to gentamycin
    289..1076    +  CDS            SmR (fragment): aminoglycoside adenylyltransferase (Murphy, 1985); aadA; confers resistance to spectinomycin and streptomycin
   1417..2005    +  rep_origin     ori: high-copy-number ColE1/pMB1/pBR322/pUC origin of replication
   2076..2097    +  CDS            capTEV™ (fragment): composite tag for in vivo biotinylation, TEV protease cleavage, and 6xHis tagging
   2115..2136    +  CDS            capTEV™ (fragment): composite tag for in vivo biotinylation, TEV protease cleavage, and 6xHis tagging
