[The description below was written by a language model from this plasmid's Addgene catalogue record and pLannotate feature annotations shown in this document.]
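Description:
pAGM9121_His2-GFP11 is a small (about 2.2 kb) synthetic-biology part plasmid built on the pAGM9121 backbone, serving as a donor of a C-terminal tag module for modular assembly of expression constructs. It is maintained in E. coli at high copy through a ColE1/pUC-type origin of replication and is selected with spectinomycin. The annotated aadA (SmR) aminoglycoside adenylyltransferase gene provides this resistance. It is preceded by a fragment of the class 1 integron Pc promoter and a short remnant of a gentamicin acetyltransferase gene, which are most likely leftovers of the integron-derived resistance cassette rather than functional elements in their own right.

The payload is a short synthetic insert named His2-GFP11. The automated annotation does not recognise it as such, but marks two very short adjacent matches to the capTEV composite tag. These probably correspond to two polyhistidine stretches, in keeping with the "His2" name, although the record does not define the name. GFP11 is the eleventh beta-strand of GFP used in split-GFP assays: a protein carrying this small peptide becomes fluorescent when complemented with the separately supplied GFP1-10 fragment, allowing the tagged protein to be detected and quantified. The tag would therefore combine histidine-based affinity purification with split-GFP detection.

The plasmid has no annotated promoter or terminator for the insert, so it works as a storage and donor vector, not an expression construct. The associated work describes a modular secretion system in two yeast species for producing unspecific peroxygenases, where tag modules like this one would be fused to the C-terminus of the enzyme. The record lists restriction enzyme cloning but does not give the sites used or the flanking assembly overhangs.
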