Addgene plasmid #153511: pAGM9121_His2-GFP11
Purpose: His2-GFP11 C-terminal Tag Donor Plasmid
Depositing lab: Sylvestre Marillonnet. Depositing organization: Leibniz Institute of Plant Biochemistry (IPB). Publication: A modular two yeast species secretion system for the production and preparative application of unspecific peroxygenases. Pullmann P, Knorrscheidt A, Munch J, Palme PR, Hoehenwarter W, Marillonnet S, Alcalde M, Westermann B, Weissenborn MJ. Commun Biol. 2021 May 12;4(1):562. doi: 10.1038/s42003-021-02076-3. PubMed 33980981.
Backbone
  Vector backbone: pAGM9121
  Vector type: Synthetic Biology
Growth in bacteria
  Bacterial resistance: Spectinomycin, 50 μg/mL
  Growth temperature: 37°C
  Growth strain: DH5alpha
  Copy number: High Copy
Gene/Insert
  Gene/Insert name: His2-GFP11
  Species: Synthetic
  Cloning method: Restriction Enzyme; 5′ cloning site Unknown (unknown if destroyed)
Terms and licenses: Academic/Nonprofit Terms; Industry Terms: Not Available to Industry
Depositor comments: Please visit https://www.biorxiv.org/content/10.1101/2020.07.22.216432v1 for bioRxiv preprint.
How to cite: pAGM9121_His2-GFP11 was a gift from Sylvestre Marillonnet (Addgene plasmid # 153511 ; http://n2t.net/addgene:153511 ; RRID:Addgene_153511)
